>Addgene plasmid #199376 | pHJL1 | addgene full sequence | sequence record 390952 | Addgene NGS Result
TCGCGCGTTTCGGTGATGACGGTGAAAACCTCTGACACATGCAGCTCCCGGAGTAAAACGACGGCCAGTT
TATCTAGTCAGCTTGATTCTAGCTGATCGTGGACCGGAAGGTGAGCCAGTGAGTTGATTGCAGTCCAGTT
ACGCTGGAGTCTGAGGCTCGTCCTGAATGATATGCGGCCGCATGGGATCCCACCACCACCACCACCACGG
AATGGCCTCTATGACCGGAGGACAACAAATGGGACGCGACCTTTACGATGACGACGACAAGGACCTTGCT
ACCATGGTTGATTCTTCTCGCCGCAAGTGGAACAAGACTGGACATGCTGTCCGTGCCATCGGACGTCTTT
CCTCCCTTGAGAACGTTTACATCAAGGCTGATAAGCAAAAGAACGGAATTAAGGCTAACTTCCATATCCG
TCACAACATCGAAGATGGAGGAGTCCAACTTGCTTACCATTACCAACAAAACACTCCAATCGGAGATGGA
CCAGTTCTTCTTCCAGATAACCACTACCTTTCCGTTCAATCCAAGCTCTCTAAGGTAAGTTTAAACATAT
ATATACTAACTAACCCTGATTATTTAAATTTTCAGGATCCAAACGAGAAGCGTGACCACATGGTCCTTCT
TGAGTTCGTCACCGCTGCTGGAATCACCCTTGGAATGGATGAGCTTTATAAGGGAGGAACTGGAGGATCT
ATGGTTTCTAAGGGAGAGGAGCTTTTCACTGGAGTTGTCCCAATCCTTGTCGAGCTTGATGGAGATGTTA
ACGGACACAAGTTCTCTGTTTCTGGAGAGGGAGAGGGAGACGCTACCTACGGAAAGCTTACTCTTAAGTT
CATCTGCACTACTGGAAAGCTTCCAGTTCCATGGCCAACCCTTGTTACCACCCTTACTTACGGAGTTCAA
TGCTTCTCTCGTTACCCAGATCATATGAAGCAACATGATTTCTTCAAGTCTGCTATGCCAGAGGGATACA
TCCAAGAGCGTACTATCTTCTTCAAGGTAAGTTTAAACAGTTCGGTACTAACTAACCATACATATTTAAA
TTTTCAGGATGATGGAAACTACAAGACCCGTGCTGAGGTTAAGTTCGAGGGAGATACCCTTGTTAACCGT
ATCGAGCTTAAGGGAATCGATTTCAAGGAAGATGGAAACATCCTTGGACATAAGCTTGAGTACAACCTTC
CAGATCAACTTACCGAGGAACAAATCGCTGAGTTCAAGGAGGCCTTCTCCCTTTTCGATAAGGATGGAGA
CGGAACTATCACTACCAAGGTAAGTTTTCTAGAGACCTTTACTAACTAACTAGGTCTCATAGATTTTCAG
GAGCTTGGAACCGTTATGCGTTCCCTTGGACAAAACCCAACTGAGGCTGAGCTTCAAGATATGATCAACG
AGGTTGACGCTGATGGAGATGGAACTATCGATTTCCCAGAGTTCCTTACTATGATGGCTCGCAAGATGAA
GTACCGCGATACTGAGGAGGAGATCCGCGAGGCTTTCGGAGTCTTCGACAAGGACGGAAACGGATACATT
TCCGCTGCTGAGCTCCGTCACGTTATGACTAACCTCGGAGAGAAGCTTACCGACGAGGAGGTCGACGAGA
TGATCCGTGAGGCTGATATCGACGGAGACGGACAAGTTAACTACGAGGAGTTCGTTCAAATGATGACTGC
CAAGTAAGCTGTCTCATCCTACTTTCACCTAGTTAACTGCTTGTCTTAAAATCTATGCTTCTCTTTAGTA
TCTAAAATTTTCCTAGAAGCTTACAAGTATATAAATGGTCTCTTCTCAATAAAGGTTGTATATTTATTCA
TCTTATTGAATCTGCCATTTCCTCGTTTTTGCGAGTTTATATACCTTCCAATTTTCTTTCTATTGTATTT
TCAACTTCTAATTTTAATTCAGGGAAACTGCTTCAACGCATCATGGTTTCCAAGGGAGAGGCTGTTATCA
AGGAATTCATGACTTACGAACTTATCAAGGAGTTTATGCGCTTTAAGGTTCACATGGAAGGATCTATGAA
CGGACACGAATTCGAAATCGAAGGAGAAGGAGAAGGACGTCCATACGAGGGAACTCAAACTGCTAAGCTT
AAGGTAAGTTTATCTAAAAAGTTTTTCATTCAAAATGTGTAAAAATTCATTTAAAATAACCCAAAAATCA
TTAATCCTCGATATTTTCAGGTTACTAAAGGAGGACCACTTCCATTCTCTTGGGATATCCTTTCTCCACA
ATTCATGTACGGATCTCGCGCTTTCATCAAGCACCCAGCTGATATCCCAGATTACTACAAGCAATCTTTC
CCAGAAGGATTCAAATGGGAGCGTGTTATGAACTTCGAAGATGGAGGAGCTGTTACCGTTACCCAAGATA
CCTCCCTTGAGGATGGAACCCTTATCTACAAGGTATTTTCCTGCATTTTTCAACTGGGAAAATGAAAGAA
AATCGATAATTTCAGGTTAAGCTTCGTGGAACTAATTTCCCACCAGATGGACCAGTTATGCAAAAGAAGA
CTATGGGATGGGAGGCTTCTACCGAGCGCCTTTACCCAGAGGATGGAGTCCTTAAGGGAGATATCAAGAT
GGCTCTTCGTCTTAAGGATGGAGGACGTTACCTTGCTGATTTCAAGGTAAGTTTTCTAGAGACCTTTACT
AACTAACTAGGTCTCATAGATTTTCAGACTACTTACAAGGCTAAGAAGCCAGTTCAAATGCCGGGAGCTT
ACAACGTTGATCGTAAGCTTGATATCACCTCTCACAACGAGGATTACACCGTTGTTGAGCAATACGAGCG
TTCTGAGGGACGTCACTCTACCGGAGGAATGGATGAGCTTTACAAGTAAATGCAAAATCCTTTCAAGCAT
TCCCTTCTTCTCTATCACTCTTCTTTCTTTTTGTCAAAAAATTCTCTCGCTAATTTATTTGCTTTTTTAA
TGTTATTATTTTATGACTTTTTATAGTCACTGAAAAGTTTGCATCTGAGTGAAGTGAATGCTATCAAAAT
GTGATTCTGTCTGATGTACTTTCACAATCTCTCTTCAATTCCATTTTGAAGTGCTTTAAACCCGAAAGGT
TGAGAAAAATGCGAGCGCTCAAATATTTGTATTGTGTTCGTTGAGTGACCCAACAAAAAGAGGAAACTTT
ATTGTGCCGCCAAGAAAAAAGTCTCATACGTATGATCGGTCCACGATCAGCTAGATTATCTAGTCAGCTT
GATGTCATAGCTGTTTCCTGACATGTGAGCAAAAGGCCAGCAAAAGGCCAGGAACCGTAAAAAGGCCAGC
AAAAGGCCAGGAACCGTAAAAAGGCCGCGTTGCTGGCGTTTTTCCATAGGCTCCGCCCCCCTGACGAGCA
TCACAAAAATCGACGCTCAAGTCAGAGGTGGCGAAACCCGACAGGACTATAAAGATACCAGGCGTTTCCC
CCTGGAAGCTCCCTCGTGCGCTCTCCTGTTCCGACCCTGTCGCTTACCGGATACCTGTCCGCCTTTCTCC
CTTCGGGAAGCGTGGCGCTTTCTCATAGCTCACGCTGTAGGTATCTCAGTTCGGTGTAGGTCGTTCGCTC
CAAGCTGGGCTGTGTGCACGAACCCCCCGTTCAGCCCGACCGCTGCGCCTTATCCGGTAACTATCGTCTT
GAGTCCAACCCGGTAAGACACGACTTATCGCCACTGGCAGCAGCCACTGGTAACAGGATTAGCAGAGCGA
GGTATGTAGGCGGTGCTACAGAGTTCTTGAAGTGGTGGCCTAACTACGGCTACACTAGAAGAACAGTATT
TGGTATCTGCGCTCTGCTGAAGCCAGTTACCTTCGGAAAAAGAGTTGGTAGCTCTTGATCCGGCAAACAA
ACCACCGCTGGTAGCGGTGGTTTTTTTGTTTGCAAGCAGCAGATTACGCGCAGAAAAAAAGGATCTCAAG
AAGATCCTTTGATCTTTTCTACGGGGTCTGACGCTCAGTGGAACGAAAACTCACGTTAAGGGATTTTGGT
CATGAGATTATCAAAAAGGATCTTCACCTAGATCCTTTTAAATTAAAAATGAAGTTTTAAATCAATCTAA
AGTATATATGAGTAAACTTGGTCTGACAGTTAGAAAAACTCATCGAGCATCAAGTGAAACTGCAATTTAT
TCATATCAGGATTATCAATACCATATTTTTGAAAAAGCCGTTTCTGTAATGAAGGAGAAAACTCACCGAG
GCAGTTCCATAGGATGGCAAGATCCTGGTATCGGTCTGCGATTCCGACTCGTCCAACATCAATACAACCT
ATTAATTTCCCCTCGTCAAAAATAAGGTTATCAAGTGAGAAATCACCATGAGTGACGACTGAATCCGGTG
AGAATGGCAAGAGTTTATGCATTTCTTTCCAGACTTGTTCAACAGGCCAGCCATTACGCTCGTCATCAAA
ATCACTCGCACCAACCAAACCGTTATTCATTCGTGATTGCGCCTGAGCGAGACGAAATACGCGATCGCCG
TTAAAAGGACAATTACAAACAGGAATCGAATGCAACCGGCGCAGGAACACTGCCAGCGCATCAACAATAT
TTTCACCTGAATCAGGATATTCTTCTAATACCTGGAATGCTGTTTTCCCTGGGATCGCAGTGGTGAGTAA
CCATGCATCATCAGGAGTACGGATAAAATGCTTGATGGTCGGAAGAGGCATAAATTCCGTCAGCCAGTTT
AGCCTGACCATCTCATCTGTAACATCATTGGCAACGCTACCTTTGCCATGTTTCAGAAACAACTCTGGCG
CATCGGGCTTCCCATACAATCGATAGATTGTCGCACCTGATTGCCCGACATTATCGCGAGCCCATTTATA
CCCATATAAATCAGCATCCATGTTGGAATTTAATCGCGGCTTCAAGCAAGACGTTTCCCGTTGAATATGG
CTCATTTTAGCTTCCTTAGCTCCTGAAAATCTCGATAACTCAAAAAATACGCCCGGTAGTGATCTTATTT
CATTATGGTGAAAGTTGGAACCTCTTACGTGCCGATCACACATTTCCCCGAAAAGTGCCACCTGACGTCT
AAGAAACCATTATTATCATGACATTAACCTATAAAAATAGGCGTATCACGAGGCCCTTTCGTC
Features (pLannotate 1.2.2; 9 found; start..end, strand, type, name):
     53..69      -  CDS            lacZα (fragment): LacZα fragment of β-galactosidase; lacZ fragment
    185..1684    +  CDS            GCaMP2: GCaMP2 is a basic (constitutively fluorescent) green fluorescent protein published in 2006, derived from Aequorea victoria.
   1933..2415    +  CDS            mScarlet-I (fragment): mScarlet-I is a basic (constitutively fluorescent) red fluorescent protein published in 2016, derived from synthetic construct. It is reported to be a rapidly-maturing monomer with moderate acid sensitivity.
   2460..2846    +  CDS            mScarlet-I (fragment): mScarlet-I is a basic (constitutively fluorescent) red fluorescent protein published in 2016, derived from synthetic construct. It is reported to be a rapidly-maturing monomer with moderate acid sensitivity.
   2850..3173    +  terminator     tbb-2 terminator: tbb-2; transcription terminator for the C. elegans tubulin beta-2 gene
   3331..3919    -  rep_origin     ori: high-copy-number ColE1/pMB1/pBR322/pUC origin of replication
   4090..4905    -  CDS            KanR: aminoglycoside phosphotransferase; aph(3')-Ia; confers resistance to kanamycin in bacteria or G418 (Geneticin®) in eukaryotes
   4906..5008    -  promoter       cat promoter: promoter of the E. coli cat gene encoding chloramphenicol acetyltransferase
   5103..35      +  CDS            rop (fragment) (across the origin): Rop protein, which maintains plasmids at low copy number; rop
