[The description below was written by a language model from this plasmid's Addgene catalogue record and pLannotate feature annotations shown in this document.]
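Description:
pHJL1 is a 5.1 kb high-copy bacterial plasmid built on the pDSP1 backbone that carries a C. elegans-optimized bicistronic reporter cassette, GCaMP6s::SL2::mScarlet-I. It is propagated in E. coli through a ColE1/pUC-type origin and selected with kanamycin. The KanR (aminoglycoside phosphotransferase) gene is annotated immediately downstream of a cat promoter. Short remnants of lacZα and rop are also detected near the sequence origin and appear to be backbone leftovers rather than functional genes. Although catalogued as a bacterial expression vector, its payload is designed for use in nematodes.

The cassette begins with the cytosolic calcium indicator. The automated annotation labels it GCaMP2, reflecting family-level similarity, while the catalogue identifies it as GCaMP6s. A gap of roughly 250 bp follows, consistent with the SL2 trans-splicing intergenic element named in the insert, which lets two coding regions be transcribed as one operon-like message and then resolved into separately translated mRNAs in C. elegans. mScarlet-I comes next and is annotated as two fragments separated by a short unannotated stretch. This may reflect a synthetic intron of the kind commonly added to worm-optimized transgenes, though the record does not say so. The tbb-2 terminator (3' UTR region) closes the unit.

No promoter is annotated upstream of GCaMP6s and none is stated in the record, so the plasmid may serve as a promoterless source or template into which a cell-specific promoter is added. Co-expressing a calcium-insensitive red protein from the same transcript as the green indicator suits ratiometric calcium imaging, with mScarlet-I providing a reference for expression level and motion.
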