Addgene plasmid #199376: pHJL1
Purpose: Encodes dual cistronic cytosolic GCaMP6s and mScarlet-I optimized for C. elegans expression
Depositing lab: Hang Lu. Depositing organization: Georgia Institute of Technology.
Backbone
  Vector backbone: pDSP1
  Vector type: Bacterial Expression
Growth in bacteria
  Bacterial resistance: Kanamycin, 50 μg/mL
  Growth temperature: 37°C
  Growth strain: NEB Stable
  Copy number: High Copy
Gene/Insert
  Gene/Insert name: GCaMP6s::SL2::mScarlet-I
  Species: C. elegans (nematode)
  Mutation: no mutations
  Cloning method: Gibson Cloning
Terms and licenses: Academic/Nonprofit Terms; Industry Terms: Not Available to Industry
How to cite: pHJL1 was a gift from Hang Lu (Addgene plasmid # 199376 ; http://n2t.net/addgene:199376 ; RRID:Addgene_199376)
